>Addgene plasmid #83256 | 57F03_LexA-GAD | depositor full sequence | sequence record 158322 | 57F03_LexA-GAD sequence 12011 bps
TAAGAAACCATTATTATCATGACATTAACCTATAAAAATAGGCGTATCACGAGGCCCTTTCGTCTTCAAG
AATTCGTTTATCACAAGTTTGTACAAAAAAGCAGGCTCCGAATTCGCCCTTCAAGGAACGAGTTGCGAAA
AGAGGCTGTTAGAATAAGTGGGATGTTCAAATCTAACCAACCAATATATGATATATTTTAATTCATAGAT
GTAAGAAGTTTTCAGAAAAGTTTTAAAAGAAATCGTTGGATTTAGGTATAAGGGAAGCAAGACTCTCCCG
ATAAGAAAGAACGGAACTTTTGGAATATATATTCTTTTGAAGAATTTTACTTTACTTAATCAACTTAAAA
CATTTAATAAATGTTTGCGTGTGTTATATGCTAATCGAAACGATGGTAGAGGACTTAACATAAGATGCGT
TCTACGTATAAAAGATATTCAGCTTCTTTTGAAGAAATCTAATAAATACTAAATAAATGGATAAAACTTT
CAATTGTTTTTTTGAAGTTTTTTTTTTATTGTTTTTTGATTAAATATAGTGCCGGTGGTGCCCTACCTAA
CTTTGCAGTTGACAACTTCCGTGGCGGTGCAGCACATAAGCTTTCATCCTTCACCCAAATCACCGACCGA
CGTTGATTGATGGGTTCGATTCATTTCCCCCAGTTCGACAAACAGTGGGTAGAAAGCTTTGCAGCTCCCC
GCTGCACATGAAAAGCTTTTCAAGCGGGGAAAACCATTCGACTCGTGCCAAATTCCAGAGACATTGCACG
CACTTTGACACCCATCAAGAGGCGTGTGCCGGGTTTTGGCCAATAACTGGGCAGGGGGGCGGCTATATCT
GGCCATATCCAGGTGGGGAGGGGTCGGCACACTTAGCGTTTGCCGGTGCTAAACGAGACGAAACGAAACA
AATGAATGAAAATATTATGTGGCCATAGAAAATGTCACTCGTCGACGGCGTGAAGCAACTAAAAAGCCCG
AACTGTCTTGAGAATCGCGAGGCGCATTCGGCCAAGTTGGTGGTTCTACCATGGCCTCTTGTGTTGTTGT
TGGCGCACAGTGGCTAATGTCCCGAGCCAACGTTGCTGCTCCATAGACACTATGAAATATTGTTGCCAAA
ATACACACACGAATGCGGCCCGAGACGGACCCGTAAATAAGACTGGAAGGTGCGCGAAATTTCGAATGGT
GGTGTCACTAAGTTGGGCTAAGTTGACGCCCTGTGCATCACAAGCTTACACAAAATATAGTTTAATTAAT
CTAAATTAGATTTGAATTGTAATTATTATTATTTGTTTACATTTCAATATACTTTAGTAAGATAAACAAA
GAACAATATTCTTACTTATAAGCTAACAAGTAAGCTGGCTGGACATTACTCATACGCACGGTGGCCTTCG
GTCATTTGGTATTATTGCATCATCTAATATTATTGCATCTTATTTTGGCTTTTAATTCCAAGATGTGTTG
TTTACATTATCGTGGTTTATTTAGGATTATGTGCATCACAAAGTCAAAATTCCCAACTAAGTGTTTTATA
AATGGGCCAAAGCAAACATTATTACAAGTTTTTGTTAATTAGCCTTTTTAATTACCCAAAAATTGCGTTG
TATTCGGAGCCATTGTGCTTAGTCTCTAACATCGGCTAGTCCCATCAAGATATCGCCGCTTTTCAAGATT
TAATTGAGCCGGCACGTTCGCTGGACGCTCGGTCATTACAACCATGTCGCTCACCTTCCGCGTTCATGTG
AGGGAAAAACAGCGACGCTTCGTCGCTGGCTTTCAGATACAGATACAAATCTGAATGAAATGTCGCCGCG
GCTTATCAGATAAGTTTGGAGCGCGCTGGAGTGCGGTTGCAGGCTGCTCTCGGGAATCAGAATTCGAATC
GAAATCAAATTAACTCGATAACTTATTGAAGAGAAGTCGGGCCCCCTAGAAAAACAGCCGGGAATACGGA
ATACTGAATACTGAATACGGTATACGGATCTCGACCTCGTCGGTAATTTGGTGCGTTTGCGTGCCAGTCG
AGTATCTGAATCTTAGAATCGAGTATCTAGCATTGCGAAGCGCGAGTCCAGACCTGTCCCTCCTCCGCCC
GGTCGCCTCCAATAAATTATTATAATTAAGCATAGTTGAGGGGACATCGAGTCGCAGCCGAAGGGCGAAT
TCGACCCAGCTTTCTTGTACAAAGTGGTGATAAACGGCCGGCCGAGCTCGCCCGGGGATCGAGCGCAGCG
GTATAAAAGGGCGCGGGGTGGCTGAGAGCATCAGTTGTGAATGAATGTTCGAGCCGAGCAGACGTGCCGC
TGCCTTCGTTAATATCCTTTGAATAAGCCAACTTTGAATCACAAGACGCATACCAAACGGTACCGCTAGC
AATCAAAATGCCACCCAAGAAGAAGCGAAAAGTAGAAGATCCAATGAAGGCTCTCACGGCCCGACAACAG
GAAGTTTTTGATTTGATACGGGATCATATATCCCAAACGGGTATGCCTCCGACCCGCGCAGAGATAGCAC
AGCGACTGGGCTTTCGATCGCCTAACGCCGCGGAGGAGCACTTGAAGGCACTGGCCCGCAAGGGTGTCAT
TGAAATCGTGTCCGGTGCGAGCCGCGGAATCCGGCTGTTGCAGGAGGAGGAAGAGGGCCTGCCACTGGTG
GGACGCGTGGCCGCTGGCGAGCCGCTGCTGGCCCAGCAACACATAGAGGGACACTATCAGGTGGACCCCT
CCTTGTTTAAGCCAAATGCTGATTTCCTGTTGCGGGTGTCGGGAATGTCCATGAAGGACATCGGTATTAT
GGATGGTGACCTCCTCGCCGTCCATAAGACACAGGATGTCAGGAACGGCCAGGTAGTCGTTGCCAGGATA
GACGATGAGGTCACTGTGAAACGTCTCAAGAAGCAAGGCAATAAGGTCGAGCTGCTGCCGGAGAATAGCG
AGTTCAAGCCGATCGTGGTGGATCTGCGACAGCAGTCCTTTACTATCGAGGGCTTGGCCGTGGGTGTGAT
CCGCAACGGAGATTGGCTGGGATCCATCGACAGTGCGGCCCACCACGACAACAGCACCATTCCACTGGAC
TTCATGCCTCGTGACGCACTGCATGGATTTGACTGGAGCGAGGAGGATGATATGAGCGACGGACTCCCAT
TCCTGAAGACCGACCCCAATAACAATGGTTTCTTTGGCGACGGCAGCCTGCTGTGTATCCTGCGAAGTAT
TGGTTTTAAGCCGGAAAATTACACGAACAGTAATGTCAATCGTCTTCCCACAATGATCACCGACCGTTAC
ACGCTGGCCAGTCGCAGTACTACAAGCCGCCTGCTGCAAAGCTATCTTAACAACTTCCACCCCTACTGCC
CCATAGTGCATAGTCCTACTCTCATGATGCTTTACAACAATCAGATTGAGATAGCATCGAAGGACCAGTG
GCAGATCCTCTTCAACTGCATTCTCGCCATCGGCGCTTGGTGTATTGAAGGCGAGAGCACAGATATCGAC
GTGTTTTACTATCAAAACGCCAAGTCGCACCTCACCTCGAAGGTCTTCGAAAGTGGAAGCATTATCCTCG
TGACAGCCCTCCATCTGCTGAGTCGTTATACCCAGTGGCGTCAGAAAACTAATACATCCTACAACTTTCA
TTCGTTCAGCATTCGGATGGCGATTAGCCTGGGACTTAATCGTGACCTCCCAAGTAGCTTCAGCGATTCG
TCGATCCTGGAACAGCGCCGGAGGATTTGGTGGAGTGTGTACAGCTGGGAGATCCAGCTGTCCCTCTTGT
ACGGACGCAGCATTCAGCTGAGTCAGAACACGATTTCCTTCCCGTCCAGCGTGGACGACGTTCAACGGAC
AACTACGGGCCCGACCATCTACCACGGTATCATTGAGACGGCCCGCTTGCTTCAAGTGTTTACGAAGATT
TATGAGCTGGATAAGACAGTGACCGCGGAGAAGAGTCCGATCTGCGCCAAGAAATGCCTGATGATCTGCA
ATGAGATAGAGGAGGTGAGCCGCCAGGCACCCAAGTTCCTGCAGATGGACATAAGCACTACGGCGCTGAC
TAATCTCCTCAAAGAACACCCCTGGCTGAGTTTCACCCGCTTCGAGCTGAAGTGGAAACAGCTGAGTCTG
ATTATATACGTTTTGCGGGACTTTTTCACAAATTTTACGCAGAAGAAGTCGCAGCTTGAGCAAGATCAGA
ACGACCATCAGTCCTACGAGGTAAAGAGGTGCAGCATAATGCTCTCCGACGCAGCCCAGCGCACCGTGAT
GTCGGTGTCGTCCTATATGGACAACCATAATGTGACCCCTTATTTCGCCTGGAATTGCTCCTACTATTTG
TTCAACGCCGTGTTGGTCCCAATCAAGACTCTTCTGAGCAACTCCAAATCGAACGCCGAGAATAACGAGA
CAGCACAGCTCTTGCAGCAAATTAACACCGTGTTGATGCTGTTGAAGAAACTCGCTACATTCAAGATTCA
GACTTGCGAAAAGTACATCCAGGTGTTGGAAGAGGTGTGCGCCCCATTCCTTCTTTCGCAATGCGCAATT
CCCCTCCCGCACATAAGTTACAATAATTCCAACGGCTCCGCTATCAAGAATATCGTCGGCTCCGCTACAA
TCGCGCAGTATCCCACGCTGCCTGAGGAAAATGTTAACAACATATCGGTGAAGTATGTAAGTCCAGGCAG
CGTCGGCCCGAGCCCTGTGCCGCTGAAAAGCGGAGCCTCCTTCAGCGATCTGGTCAAGCTGCTCAGCAAC
CGCCCACCATCCCGCAACTCCCCTGTCACTATACCCCGATCGACCCCGTCGCATCGTAGCGTTACCCCAT
TCCTGGGACAACAGCAGCAACTGCAGAGTCTGGTGCCACTTACGCCCTCGGCATTGTTTGGCGGAGCCAA
CTTCAACCAGAGTGGTAACATTGCGGACAGCTCCTTGAGCTTCACGTTTACCAACAGCTCCAACGGTCCA
AACTTGATCACGACTCAGACAAACTCCCAGGCATTGTCCCAGCCCATTGCCAGCTCGAATGTGCATGATA
ACTTTATGAATAATGAAATTACTGCCTCCAAGATTGACGACGGCAACAACAGCAAGCCCCTTTCCCCAGG
CTGGACTGACCAGACGGCCTACAATGCTTTCGGTATCACCACTGGCATGTTCAACACCACAACGATGGAC
GACGTATATAACTATCTTTTTGATGATGAGGATACTCCACCGAACCCAAAGAAGGAGTAGGTTTAAACAA
GCTTATCGATACCGTCGACTAAAGCCAAATAGAAAATTATTCAGTTCCTGGCTTAAGTTTTTAAAAGTGA
TATTATTTATTTGGTTGTAACCAACCAAAAGAATGTAAATAACTAATACATAATTATGTTAGTTTTAAGT
TAGCAACAAATTGATTTTAGCTATATTAGCTACTTGGTTAATAAATAGAATATATTTATTTAAAGATAAT
TGCGTTTTTATTGTCAGGGAGTGAGTTTGCTTAAAAACTCGTTTAGATCCACTAGTTCTAGAGCGGCCGC
TGGCCACGGGTGCGCATGATCGTGCTCCTGTCGTTGAGGACCCGGCTAGGCTGGCGGGGTTGCCTTACTG
GTTAGCAGAATGAATCACCGATACGCGAGCGAACGTGAAGCGACTGCTGCTGCAAAACGTCTGCGACCTG
AGCAACAACATGAATGGTCTTCGGTTTCCGTGTTTCGTAAAGTCTGGAAACGCGGAAGTCAGCGCCCTGC
ACCATTATGTTCCGGAGGCGCGCCCTAGTTCCAGTGAAATCCAAGCATTTTCTAAATTAAATGTATTCTT
ATTATTATAGTTGTTATTTTTGATATATATAAACAACACTATTATGCCCACCATTTTTTTGAGATGCATC
TACACAAGGAACAAACACTGGATGTCACTTTCAGTTCAAATTGTAACGCTAATCACTCCGAACAGGTCAC
AAAAAATTACCTTAAAAAGTCATAATATTAAATTAGAATAAATATAGCTGTGAGGGAAATATATACAAAT
ATATTGGAGCAAATAAATTGTACATACAAATATTTATTACTAATTTCTATTGAGACGAAATGAACCACTC
GGAACCATTTGAGCGAACCGAATCGCGCGGAACTAACGACAGTCGCTCCAAGGTCGTCGAACAAAAGGTG
AATGTGTTGCGGAGAGCGGGTGGGAGACAGCGAAAGAGCAACTACGAAACGTGGTGTGGTGGAGGTGAAT
TATGAAGAGGGCGCGCGATTTGAAAAGTATGTATATAAAAAATATATCCCGGTGTTTTATGTAGCGATAA
ACGAGTTTTTGATGTAAGGTATGCAGGTGTGTAAGTCTTTTGGTTAGAAGACAAATCCAAAGTCTACTTG
TGGGGATGTTCGAAGGGGAAATACTTGTATTCTATAGGTCATATCTTGTTTTTATTGGCACAAATATAAT
TACATTAGCTTTTTGAGGGGGCAATAAACAGTAAACACGATGGTAATAATGGTAAAAAAAAAAAACAAGC
AGTTATTTCGGATATATGTCGGCTACTCCTTGCGTCGGGCCCGAAGTCTTAGAGCCAGATATGCGAGCAC
CCGGAAGCTCACGATGAGAATGGCCAGACCCACGTAGTCCAGCGGCAGATCGGCGGCGGAGAAGTTAAGC
GTCTCCAGGATGACCTTGCCCGAACTGGGGCACGTGGTGTTCGACGATGTGCAGCTAATTTCGCCCGGCT
CCACGTCCGCCCATTGGTTAATCAGCAGACCCTCGTTGGCGTAACGGAACCATGAGAGGTACGACAACCA
TTTGAGGTATACTGGCACCGAGCCCGAGTTCAAGAAGAAGCCGCCAAAGAGCAGGAATGGTATGATAACC
GGCGGACCCACAGACAGCGCCATCGAGGTCGAGGAGCTGGCGCAGGATATTAGATATCCGAAGGACGTTG
ACACATTGGCCACCAGAGTGACCAGCGCCAGGCAGTTGAAGAAGTGCAGCACTCCGGCCCGCAGTCCGAT
CATCGGATAGGCAATCGCCGTGAAGACCAGTGGCACTGTGAGAAAAAGCGGCAATTCGGCAATCGTTTTG
CCCAGAAAGTATGTGTCACAGCGATAAAGTCGACTTCGGGCCTCCCTCATAAAAACTGGCAGCTCTGAGG
TGAACACCTAAATCGAATCGATTCATTAGAAAGTTAGTAAATTATTGAAATGCAAATGTATTCTAAACAT
GACTTACATTTATCGTGGCAAAGACGTTTTGAAAGGTCATGTTGGTCAGGAAGAGGAAGATGGCTCCGTT
GATATTCATCACACCCACTTGCGTGAGTTGTTGGCCCAAAAAGATGAGGCCAATCAAGATGGCAACCATC
TGCAAATTAAAATGTTACTCGCATCTCATTAATATTCGCGAGTTAAATGAAATTTATTTATCTTCTGCAA
AACTATAAACTATACATCTCATTGAAAAAAACTAAGAAGGGTGTGGAATCAGGCAATTCTATCTAAAATC
TAGCGAATTTGTTTCCAAGAATTGTAAGCGTTATATCATTTGTTTCCACTGGAACCACTCACCGTTGTCT
GAATAAGTCGCACTTTTACGAGGAGTGGTTCCTTGAGCACCGACAGCCAGGATCGCCACAGGACCGCCCG
GAACTGCATGAACCAGGTGGCCTTGTAGGTGTACCCATTCTCCGGCTGCTCCAGTGGCTTCTCCAGATTT
TTGGTGGCCAACAACTGCTCCATATCCCGGGCTACTTTGCTAATGGCAAAATTGTCGCATATCTTGGCGA
TCCGATCACGGGACTCGATCTCCCGTCCGGGCACAACGGCCAACACCTGTACGTAAAAGTCCGCCGGATT
GTAGTTGGTAGGACACTGGGCACCCACGCTGGATAGGAGTTGAGATGTTATGTAATACTAGATACCCTTA
ATAAACACATCGAACTCACTAGGAAAAGAAGTCGACGGCTTCGCTGGGAGTGCCCAAGAAAGCTACCCTG
CCCTCGGCCATCAGAAGGATCTTGTCAAAGAGCTCAAACAGCTCGGAAGACGGCTGATGAATGGTCAGGA
TGACGGTCTTGCCCTTCTGCGACAGCTTCTTCAGCACCTGGACGACGCTGTGGGCGGTAAAGGAGTCCAG
TCCGGAGGTGGGCTCATCGCAGATCAGAAGCGGCGGATCGGTTAGAGCCTCGGAGGCGAATGCCAGACGC
TTCCTTTCTCCGCCGGACAGACCTTTCACCCTGCCGGGCACACCGATGATCGTGTGCTGACATTTGCTGA
GCGAAAGCTCCTGGATCACCTGATCCACGCGGGCCACTCGCTGCCGATAGGTCAGATGTCGTGGCATCCG
CACCATGGCTTGGAAAATCAGGTGTTCCCTGGCCGTTAGGGAGCCGATAAAGAGGTCATCCTGCTGGACA
TAGGCGCACCTGGCCTGCATCTCCTTGGCGTCCACAGGTTGGCCATTGAGCAGTCGCATCCCGGATGGCG
ATACTTGGATGCCCTGCGGCGATCGAAAGGCAAGGGCATTCAGCAGGGTCGTCTTTCCGGCACCGGAACT
GCCCATCACGGCCAAAAGTTCGCCCGGATAGGCCACGCCGCAAACTGAGTTTCAAATTGGTAATTGGACC
CTTTATTAAGATTTCACACAGATCAGCCGACTGCGAATAGAAACTCACCGTTCTTGAGCAAATGTTTCCT
GGGCGCCGGTATGTGTCGCTCGTTGCAGAATAGTCCGCGTGTCCGGTTGACCAGCTGCCGCCATCCGGAG
CCCGGCTGATTGACCGCCCCAAAGATGTCCATATTGTGCCAGGCATAGGTGAGGTTCTCGGCTAGTTGGC
CGCTCCCTGAACCGGAGTCCTCCGGCGGACTGGGTGGCCGGAGCGTGCCGTAGTTTTTGGCCTGCCCGAA
GCCCTGGTTAATGCAGCTCTGCGAAGCCGCTCCGCTGTCACCCTGCAATGATAGGGGATCTCAAATATCA
ACTACTAGCGTTATGCTCATCTAACCCCGAACAAAAAGTACCCCGAAGTATCCTACGAAGTAGGTTTATA
CTTTTATTTATTTTTTGTGCATCTAGGATCAGCTTAAAATATCTGGTTGTTATATTTTTTGTAAAAAAGA
ATATAGTCGAAAATGAATGCCTTTAGATGTCTTGATCATGATATGATCTCAAAAATTGTCTTATATAGCG
AGAACAGCTACCAGAATAATCTGTTTCGTGTCACTATTTGTTTGTGCAATTGCGGTTTGGGATTTTTGTG
GGTCGCAGTTCTCACGCCGCATACAATTTGATGTTGCAATCGCAGTTCCTATAGATCAAGTGAACTTAAG
ATGTATGCACATGTACTACTCACATTGTTCAGATGCTCGGCAGATGGGTGTTTGCTGCCTCCGCGAATTA
ATAGCTCCTGATCCTCTTGGCCCATTGCCGGGATTTTTCACACTTTCCCCTGCTTACCCACCCAAAACCA
ATCACCACCCCAATCACTCAAAAAACAAACAAAAATAAGAAGCGAGAGGAGTTTTGGCACAGCACTTTGT
GTTTAATTGATGGCGTAAACCGCTTGGAGCTTCGTCACGAAACCGCTGACAAAATGCAACTGAAGGCGGA
CATTGACGCTACGTAACGCTACAAACGGTGGCGAAAGAGATAGCGGACGCAGCGGCGAAAGAGACGGCGA
TATTTCTGTGGACAGAGAAGGAGGCAAACAGCGCTGACTTTGAGTGGAATGTCATTTTGAGTGAGAGGTA
ATCGAAAGAACCTGGTACATCAAATACCCTTGGATCGAAGTAAATTTAAAACTGATCAGATAAGTTCAAT
GATATCCAGTGCAGTAAAAAAAAAAAATGTTTTTTTTATCTACTTTCCGCAAAAATGGGTTTTATTAACT
TACATACATACTAGGCGCGCCCATATGTTCGGCTTGTCGACATGCCCGCCGTGACCGTCGAGAACCCGCT
GACGCTGCCCCGCGTATCCGCACCCGCCGACGCCGTCGCACGTCCCGTGCTCACCGTGACCACCGCGCCC
AGCGGTTTCGAGGGCGAGGGCTTCCCGGTGCGCCGCGCGTTCGCCGGGATCAACTACCGCCACCTCGACC
CGTTCATCATGATGGACCAGATGGGTGAGGTGGAGTACGCGCCCGGGGAGCCCAAGGGCACGCCCTGGCA
CCCGCACCGCGGCTTCGAGACCGTGACCTACATCGTCGACGGTAACATGTGAGCAAAAGGCCAGCAAAAG
GCCAGGAACCGTAAAAAGGCCGCGTTGCTGGCGTTTTTCCATAGGCTCCGCCCCCCTGACGAGCATCACA
AAAATCGACGCTCAAGTCAGAGGTGGCGAAACCCGACAGGACTATAAAGATACCAGGCGTTTCCCCCTGG
AAGCTCCCTCGTGCGCTCTCCTGTTCCGACCCTGCCGCTTACCGGATACCTGTCCGCCTTTCTCCCTTCG
GGAAGCGTGGCGCTTTCTCATAGCTCACGCTGTAGGTATCTCAGTTCGGTGTAGGTCGTTCGCTCCAAGC
TGGGCTGTGTGCACGAACCCCCCGTTCAGCCCGACCGCTGCGCCTTATCCGGTAACTATCGTCTTGAGTC
CAACCCGGTAAGACACGACTTATCGCCACTGGCAGCAGCCACTGGTAACAGGATTAGCAGAGCGAGGTAT
GTAGGCGGTGCTACAGAGTTCTTGAAGTGGTGGCCTAACTACGGCTACACTAGAAGAACAGTATTTGGTA
TCTGCGCTCTGCTGAAGCCAGTTACCTTCGGAAAAAGAGTTGGTAGCTCTTGATCCGGCAAACAAACCAC
CGCTGGTAGCGGTGGTTTTTTTGTTTGCAAGCAGCAGATTACGCGCAGAAAAAAAGGATCTCAAGAAGAT
CCTTTGATCTTTTCTACGGGGTCTGACGCTCAGTGGAACGAAAACTCACGTTAAGGGATTTTGGTCATGA
GATTATCAAAAAGGATCTTCACCTAGATCCTTTTAAATTAAAAATGAAGTTTTAAATCAATCTAAAGTAT
ATATGAGTAAACTTGGTCTGACAGTTACCAATGCTTAATCAGTGAGGCACCTATCTCAGCGATCTGTCTA
TTTCGTTCATCCATAGTTGCCTGACTCCCCGTCGTGTAGATAACTACGATACGGGAGGGCTTACCATCTG
GCCCCAGTGCTGCAATGATACCGCGAGACCCACGCTCACCGGCTCCAGATTTATCAGCAATAAACCAGCC
AGCCGGAAGGGCCGAGCGCAGAAGTGGTCCTGCAACTTTATCCGCCTCCATCCAGTCTATTAATTGTTGC
CGGGAAGCTAGAGTAAGTAGTTCGCCAGTTAATAGTTTGCGCAACGTTGTTGCCATTGCTACAGGCATCG
TGGTGTCACGCTCGTCGTTTGGTATGGCTTCATTCAGCTCCGGTTCCCAACGATCAAGGCGAGTTACATG
ATCCCCCATGTTGTGCAAAAAAGCGGTTAGCTCCTTCGGTCCTCCGATCGTTGTCAGAAGTAAGTTGGCC
GCAGTGTTATCACTCATGGTTATGGCAGCACTGCATAATTCTCTTACTGTCATGCCATCCGTAAGATGCT
TTTCTGTGACTGGTGAGTACTCAACCAAGTCATTCTGAGAATAGTGTATGCGGCGACCGAGTTGCTCTTG
CCCGGCGTCAATACGGGATAATACCGCGCCACATAGCAGAACTTTAAAAGTGCTCATCATTGGAAAACGT
TCTTCGGGGCGAAAACTCTCAAGGATCTTACCGCTGTTGAGATCCAGTTCGATGTAACCCACTCGTGCAC
CCAACTGATCTTCAGCATCTTTTACTTTCACCAGCGTTTCTGGGTGAGCAAAAACAGGAAGGCAAAATGC
CGCAAAAAAGGGAATAAGGGCGACACGGAAATGTTGAATACTCATACTCTTCCTTTTTCAATATTATTGA
AGCATTTATCAGGGTTATTGTCTCATGAGCGGATACATATTTGAATGTATTTAGAAAAATAAACAAATAG
GGGTTCCGCGCACATTTCCCCGAAAAGTGCCACCTGACGTC
Features (pLannotate 1.2.2; 12 found; start..end, strand, type, name):
     83..107     +  protein_bind   attB1: mutant version of attB; recombination site for the Gateway® BP reaction BP Clonase™
   2174..2198    -  protein_bind   attB2: mutant version of attB; recombination site for the Gateway® BP reaction BP Clonase™
   2424..3029    +  CDS            lexA: LEXA_ECOLI - Also known as exrA, spr, tsl, umuA. Experimental evidence at protein level: Swiss-Prot protein existence level 1. Represses a number of genes involved in the response to DNA damage (SOS response), including recA and lexA. Binds to the 16 bp palindromic sequence 5'-CTGTATATATATACAG-3'. In the presence of single- stranded DNA, RecA interacts with LexA causing an autocatalytic cleavage which disrupts the DNA-binding part of LexA, leading to derepression of the SOS regulon and eventually DNA repair. Implicated in hydroxy radical-mediated cell death induced by hydroxyurea treatment (Pu
   3033..5237    +  CDS            GAL4 (fragment): GAL4_YEAST - Experimental evidence at protein level: Swiss-Prot protein existence level 1. This protein is a positive regulator for the gene expression of the galactose-induced genes such as GAL1, GAL2, GAL7, GAL10, and MEL1 which code for the enzymes used to convert galactose to glucose. It recognizes a 17 base pair sequence in (5'-CGGRNNRCYNYNCNCCG-3') the upstream activating sequence (UAS-G) of these genes. From Saccharomyces cerevisiae (strain ATCC 204508 / S288c) (Baker's yeast).
   5248..5269    +  misc_feature   MCS (fragment): pBluescript multiple cloning site
   5506..5530    -  misc_feature   MCS (fragment): pBluescript multiple cloning site
   5605..5760    -  CDS            YPB1_ECOLX (fragment): Protein predicted: Swiss-Prot protein existence level 4. From Escherichia coli.
   6533..9405    -  CDS            mini-white: Drosophila white gene eye color pigment; white; This is a modified version of the white gene lacking part of the first intron.
  10100..10169   -  protein_bind   attB: attB site for the φC31 integrase (Groth et al., 2000) phage φC31 integrase
  10256..10844   -  rep_origin     ori: high-copy-number ColE1/pMB1/pBR322/pUC origin of replication
  11015..11875   -  CDS            AmpR: β-lactamase; bla; confers resistance to ampicillin, carbenicillin, and related antibiotics
  11876..11980   -  promoter       AmpR promoter: bla
