[The description below was written by a language model from this plasmid's Addgene catalogue record and pLannotate feature annotations shown in this document.]
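Description:
57F03_LexA-GAD is a Drosophila transgenesis and expression plasmid built on the pBPLexAGAD backbone, in which a D. melanogaster genomic enhancer fragment, 57F03, drives the chimeric transcription factor LexA-GAD. It is propagated in E. coli as a high-copy plasmid through a ColE1/pUC-type origin and selected with ampicillin via the β-lactamase gene and its native promoter. The depositor's full sequence is about 12 kb.

The enhancer occupies roughly 2 kb between Gateway attB1 and attB2 sites, indicating it was introduced by Gateway recombination. Downstream lies the driver coding region, annotated as the bacterial LexA repressor, which supplies the DNA-binding function, followed almost immediately by a large fragment of yeast GAL4, which supplies the transcriptional activation function. The feature table does not annotate a basal promoter or a 3' terminator, so the record does not state which ones are used. In flies, the fusion protein activates transgenes placed under LexA operator sites, giving a binary expression system that is independent of GAL4/UAS at the DNA-binding level and can be combined with it. A φC31 attB site allows integrase-mediated insertion into a defined genomic attP landing site, and the mini-white eye-colour marker identifies transformants.

The construct is used to generate fly lines expressing LexA-GAD in the cells defined by the 57F03 enhancer, here in the context of a study of a taste circuit regulating ingestion. The depositor notes that the enhancer was amplified from the CS strain, whereas the supplied sequence reflects w1118. There are therefore some base differences in this region between the supplied sequence and the actual plasmid, and these are reported not to affect function.
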