Addgene plasmid #83256: 57F03_LexA-GAD
Purpose: Expresses LexA-GAD under the control of 57F03 enhancer
Depositing lab: Leslie Vosshall. Depositing organization: Rockefeller University. Publication: A Taste Circuit that Regulates Ingestion by Integrating Food and Hunger Signals. Yapici N, Cohn R, Schusterreiter C, Ruta V, Vosshall LB. Cell. 2016 Apr 21;165(3):715-29. doi: 10.1016/j.cell.2016.02.061. Epub 2016 Mar 31. PubMed 27040496.
Backbone
  Vector backbone: pBPLexAGAD
  Vector type: Insect Expression
Growth in bacteria
  Bacterial resistance: Ampicillin, 100 μg/mL
  Growth temperature: 37°C
  Growth strain: DH5alpha
  Copy number: High Copy
Gene/Insert
  Gene/Insert name: 57F03 enhancer
  Species: D. melanogaster (fly)
Terms and licenses: Academic/Nonprofit Terms; Industry Terms: Not Available to Industry
Depositor comments: Note: The 57F03 promoter was amplified from fly strain CS while the provided promoter sequence is from fly strain w1118. Therefore, there are some base changes between the provided full plasmid sequence and the actual plasmid (as seen in the Addgene quality control sequencing results) in the promoter region. The depositing laboratory is aware of these base changes; they do not affect plasmid fuction.
How to cite: 57F03_LexA-GAD was a gift from Leslie Vosshall (Addgene plasmid # 83256 ; http://n2t.net/addgene:83256 ; RRID:Addgene_83256)
