>Addgene plasmid #83256 | 57F03_LexA-GAD | addgene partial sequence | sequence record 160402 | pBRforEco 5'-AATAGGCGTATCACGAGGC-3'
CGTTTATCACAAGTTTGTACAAAAAAGCAGGCTCCGAATTCGCCCTTCAAGGAACGAGTTGCGAAAAGAG
GCTGTTAGAATAAGTGGGATGTTCAAATCTAACCAACCAATATATGATATATTTTAATTCATAGATGTAA
GAAGTTTTCAGAAAAGTTTTAAAAGAAATCGTTGGATTTAGGTATAAGGGAAGCAAGACTCTCCCGATAA
GAAAGAACGGAACTTTTGGAATATATATTCTTTTGAAGAATTTTACTTTACTTAATCAACTTAAAACATT
TAATAAATGTTTGCGTGTGTTATATGCTAATCGAAACGAAGGTAGAAGTAATAACATAAGATGCGTTCTA
CGTATAAAAGATATTCAGCTTCTTTTGAAGAAATCTAATAAATACTAAATAAATGGATAAAACTTTCAAT
TGTTTTTTTGATGTTTTTTTTTTTGTTTTTTGATTAAATATAGTGCCGGTGGTGCCCTACCTAACTTTGC
AGTTAACAACTTCCGTGGCGGTGCAGCACATAAGCTTTCATCCTTCACCCAAATCACCGACCGACGTTGA
TTGATGGGGTTTTCCTTGCTGTTCACCCGCTTTTCATTTCCCCCAGTTCGACAAACAGTGGGTGGAAAGC
TTTGCAGCTCCCCGCTGCACATGAAAAGCTTTTCAAGCGGGGAAAACCATTCGACTCGTGCCAAATTCCA
GAGGCATTGCACGCACTTTGACACCCATCAAGAGGCGTGTGCCGGGTTTTGGCCAATAACTGGGCAGGGG
GGCGGCTATATCTGGCCATATCCAGGTGGGGAGGGGTCGGCACACTTAGCGTTTGCCGGTGCTAAACGAG
ACGAAACGAAACAAATGAATGAAAATATTATGTGGCCATAGAAAATGTCACTCGTCGACGGCGTGAAGCA
ACTAAAAAGCCCGAACTGTCTTGAGAATCGCGAGGCGCATTCGGCCAAGTTAGTGGTTCTACCATGGCCT
GTTGTGTTGTTGTTGGCGCACAGTGGCTAATGTCCCGAGCCAACGTTGCTGCTCCATAGACACTATGAA
