>Addgene plasmid #83256 | 57F03_LexA-GAD | addgene partial sequence | sequence record 160406 | DSCP-F 5'-GAGCTCGCCCGGGGATC-3'
GGGGTGGCTGAGAGCATCAGTTGTGAATGAATGTTCGAGCCGAGCAGACGTGCCGCTGCCTTCGTTAATA
TCCTTTGAATAAGCCAACTTTGAATCACAAGACGCATACCAAACGGTACCGCTAGCAATCAAAATGCCAC
CCAAGAAGAAGCGAAAAGTAGAAGATCCAATGAAGGCTCTCACGGCCCGACAACAGGAAGTTTTTGATTT
GATACGGGATCATATATCCCAAACGGGTATGCCTCCGACCCGCGCAGAGATAGCACAGCGACTGGGCTTT
CGATCGCCTAACGCCGCGGAGGAGCACTTGAAGGCACTGGCCCGCAAGGGTGTCATTGAAATCGTGTCCG
GTGCGAGCCGCGGAATCCGGCTGTTGCAGGAGGAGGAAGAGGGCCTGCCACTGGTGGGACGCGTGGCCGC
TGGCGAGCCGCTGCTGGCCCAGCAACACATAGAGGGACACTATCAGGTGGACCCCTCCTTGTTTAAGCCA
AATGCTGATTTCCTGTTGCGGGTGTCGGGAATGTCCATGAAGGACATCGGTATTATGGATGGTGACCTCC
TCGCCGTCCATAAGACACAGGATGTCAGGAACGGCCAGGTAGTCGTTGCCAGGATAGACGATGAGGTCAC
TGTGAAACGTCTCAAGAAGCAAGGCAATAAGGTCGAGCTGCTGCCGGAGAATAGCGAGTTCAAGCCGATC
GTGGTGGATCTGCGACAGCAGTCCTTTACTATCGAGGGCTTGGCCGTGGGTGTGATCCGCAACGGAGATT
GGCTGGGATCCATCGACAGTGCGGCCCACCACGACAACAGCACCATTCCACTGGACTTCATGCCTCGTGA
CGCACTGCATGGATTTGACTGGAGCGAGGAGGATGATATGAGCGACGGACTCCCATTCCTGAAGACCGAC
CCCAATAACAATGGTTTCTTTGGCGACGGCAGCCTGCTGTGTATCCTGCGAAGTATTGGTTTTAAGCCGG
AAAATTACACGAACAGTAATGTCAATCGTCTTCCCACAATGATCACCGACCGTTACACGCTGGCCAGTCG
CAGTACTACAAGCCGCCTGCTGCAAAGCTATCTTAACAACTTCCACCCCT
