>Addgene plasmid #83256 | 57F03_LexA-GAD | addgene partial sequence | sequence record 160409 | hsp70REV-SEQ 5'-GCAAACTCACTCCCTGACA-3'
TTAAATAAATATATTCTATTTATTAACCAAGTAGCTAATATAGCTAAAATCAATTTGTTGCTAACTTAAA
ACTAACATAATTATGTATTAGTTATTTACATTCTTTTGGTTGGTTACAACCAAATAAATAATATCACTTT
TAAAAACTTAAGCCAGGAACTGAATAATTTTCTATTTGGCTTTAGTCGACGGTATCGATAAGCTTGTTTA
AACCTACTCCTTCTTTGGGTTCGGTGGAGTATCCTCATCATCAAAAAGATAGTTATATACGTCGTCCATC
GTTGTGGTGTTGAACATGCCAGTGGTGATACCGAAAGCATTGTAGGCCGTCTGGTCAGTCCAGCCTGGGG
AAAGGGGCTTGCTGTTGTTGCCGTCGTCAATCTTGGAGGCAGTAATTTCATTATTCATAAAGTTATCATG
CACATTCGAGCTGGCAATGGGCTGGGACAATGCCTGGGAGTTTGTCTGAGTCGTGATCAAGTTTGGACCG
TTGGAGCTGTTGGTAAACGTGAAGCTCAAGGAGCTGTCCGCAATGTTACCACTCTGGTTGAAGTTGGCTC
CGCCAAACAATGCCGAGGGCGTAAGTGGCACCAGACTCTGCAGTTGCTGCTGTTGTCCCAGGAATGGGGT
AACGCTACGATGCGACGGGGTCGATCGGGGTATAGTGACAGGGGAGTTGCGGGATGGTGGGCGGTTGCTG
AGCAGCTTGACCAGATCGCTGAAGGAGGCTCCGCTTTTCAGCGGCACAGGGCTCGGGCCGACGCTGCCTG
GACTTACATACTTCACCGATATGTTGTTAACATTTTCCTCAGGCAGCGTGGGATACTGCGCGATTGTAGC
GGAGCCGACGATATTCTTGATAGCGGAGCCGTTGGAATTATTGTAACTTATGTGCGGGAGGGG
